>Addgene plasmid #52993 | pHL 1011 | addgene partial sequence | sequence record 83866 | GFP-R 5'-CCATCTAATTCAACAAGAATTGGGACAAC-3'
CCTTTACGCATTTTTTTTCCTCCTTAGTCGACAGTCTCTCTATCACTGATAGGGATGTCAATCTCTATCA
CTGATAGGGACTCGAGGTGAAGACGAAAGGGCCTCGTGATACGCCTATTTTTATAGGTTAATGTCATGAT
AATAATGGTTTCTTAGACGTCAGGTGGCACTTTTCGGGGAAATGTGCGCGGAACCCCTATTTGTTTATTT
TTCTAAATACATTCAAATATGTATCCGCTCATGAGACAATAACCCTGATAAATGCTTCAATAATATTGAA
AAAGGAAGAGTATGAGTATTCAACATTTCCGTGTCGCCCTTATTCCCTTTTTTGCGGCATTTTGCCTTCC
TGTTTTTGCTCACCCAGAAACGCTGGTGAAAGTAAAAGATGCTGAAGATCAGTTGGGTGCACGAGTGGGT
TACATCGAACTGGATCTCAACAGCGGTAAGATCCTTGAGAGTTTTCGCCCCGAAGAACGTTTTCCAATGA
TGAGCACTTTTAAAGTTCTGCTATGTGGCGCGGTATTATCCCGTATTGACGCCGGGCAAGAGCAACTCGG
TCGCCGCATACACTATTCTCAGAATGACTTGGTTGAGTACTCACCAGTCACAGAAAAGCATCTTACGGAT
GGCATGACAGTAAGAGAATTATGCAGTGCTGCCATAACCATGAGTGATAACACTGCGGCCAACTTACTTC
TGACAACGATCGGAGGACCGAAGGAGCTAACCGCTTTTTTGCACAACATGGGGGATCATGTAACTCGCCT
TGATCGTTGGGAACCGGAGC
