>Addgene plasmid #52993 | pHL 1011 | addgene partial sequence | sequence record 92190 | mCherry-R 5'-TTGGTCACCTTCAGCTTGG-3'
TCGCCCTCGATCTCGAACTCGTGGCCGTTCACGGAGCCCTCCATGTGCACCTTGAAGCGCATGAACTCCT
TGATGATGGCCATGTTATCCTCCTCGCCCTTGCTCACCATCGTACGTTTCTCCTCTTTAATAAGCTTGTG
GATAAATTGAGAACGAAAGATCAAAAAAAAAGCCAGCACCCGGCTGGCTAAGTAATACTGGAAGCAATGT
GAGCAATGTCGTGCTTTCAGGTTCTCCGCGAGGGTCTTCCTGATCGCCCCGGGAGTATCTTGTTATCCGC
TCACAATGTCAATGTTATCCGCTCACATTTATGGATCCCCTAGGTCTAGGGCGGCGGATTTGTCCTACTC
AGGAGAGCGTTCACCGACAAACAACAGATAAAACGAAAGGCCCAGTCTTTCGACTGAGCCTTTCGTTTTA
TTTGATGCCTGGCAGTTCCCTACTCTCGCATGGGGAGACCCCACACTACCATCGGCGCTACGGCGTTTCA
CTTCTGAGTTCGGCATGGGGTCAGGTGGGACCACCGCGCTACTGCCGCCAGGCAAATTCTGTTTTATCAG
ACCGCTTCTGCGTTCTGATTTAATCTGTATCAGGCTGAAAATCTTCTCTCATCCGCCAAAACAGCCAAGC
TAGCTTTTATTTGTAGAGCTCATCCATGCCATGTGTAATCCCAGCAGCTGTTACAAACTCAAGAAGGACC
ATGTGGTCTCTCTTTTCGNTGGGATCTTTCCAAAGGGCAGATTGTGTGGACAGGTAAT
