>Addgene plasmid #52993 | pHL 1011 Sequencing Result | analyzer sequence | sequence record 84118
AGCTCTACAAATAAAAGCTAGCTTGGCTGTTTTGGCGGATGAGAGAAGATTTTCAGCCTGATACAGATTA
AATCAGAACGCAGAAGCGGTCTGATAAAACAGAATTTGCCTGGCGGCAGTAGCGCGGTGGTCCCACCTGA
CCCCATGCCGAACTCAGAAGTGAAACGCCGTAGCGCCGATGGTAGTGTGGGGTCTCCCCATGCGAGAGTA
GGGAACTGCCAGGCATCAAATAAAACGAAAGGCTCAGTCGAAAGACTGGGCCTTTCGTTTTATCTGTTGT
TTGTCGGTGAACGCTCTCCTGAGTAGGACAAATCCGCCGCCCTAGACCTAGGGGATCCATAAATGTGAGC
GGATAACATTGACATTGTGAGCGGATAACAAGATACTCCCGGGGCGATCAGGAAGACCCTCGCGGAGAAC
CTGAAAGCACGACATTGCTCACATTGCTTCCAGTATTACTTAGCCAGCCGGGTGCTGGCTTTTTTTTTGA
TCTTTCGTTCTCAATTTATCCACAAGCTTATTAAAGAGGAGAAACGTACGATGGTGAGCAAGGGCGAGGA
GGATAACATGGCCATCATCAAGGAGTTCATGCGCTTCAAGGTGCACATGGAGGGCTCCGTGAACGGCCAC
GAGTTCGAGATCGAGGGCGAGGGCGAGGGCCGCCCCTACGAGGGCACCCAGACCGCCAAGCTGAAGGTGA
CCAAGGGCGGCCCCCTGCCCTTCGCCTGGGACATCCTGTCCCCTCAGTTCATGTACGGCTCCAAGGCCTA
CGTGAAGCACCCCGCCGACA
