[The description below was written by a language model from this plasmid's Addgene catalogue record.]
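Description:
pHL 1011 is a bacterial expression plasmid built for synthetic-biology work in E. coli. Its backbone is listed as unknown and attributed to the depositing laboratory. It is a high-copy plasmid selected with ampicillin, but the record does not name the origin of replication and includes no feature table, so the exact layout and orientation of the parts cannot be confirmed.

The payload consists of two independently regulated transcription units. In the first, the PLlacO-1 promoter, a synthetic phage lambda PL derivative carrying lac operators that is repressed by LacI and induced with IPTG, drives the E. coli small RNA recorded as "RhyB" (presumably RyhB, the Hfq-dependent iron-responsive sRNA). This is followed by a ribosome binding site and mCherry. Placing RBS-mCherry downstream of the sRNA suggests a transcriptional reporter arrangement in which red fluorescence tracks sRNA production. In the second unit, the PLtetO-1 promoter, the matching TetR-repressed and anhydrotetracycline-inducible PL variant, drives gfp from a synthetic ribosome binding site designated st7. Because this leader is a synthetic RBS and no natural sRNA target sequence is listed, the GFP unit appears to serve as a non-target or reference reporter, although the record does not state this.

Regulated control of both promoters requires a host supplying LacI and TetR. The associated publication concerns disruption of small RNA signalling through competition for Hfq, so the plasmid is suited to titrating sRNA expression while monitoring two fluorescent outputs.
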