Addgene plasmid #52993: pHL 1011
Purpose: pLlac0-1:RhyB-mCherry, pLtetO-1:RBS (st7) gfp
Depositing lab: Han Lim. Depositing organization: University of California, Berkeley. Publication: Disruption of small RNA signaling caused by competition for Hfq. Hussein R, Lim HN. Proc Natl Acad Sci U S A. 2011 Jan 18;108(3):1110-5. doi: 10.1073/pnas.1010082108. Epub 2010 Dec 28. PubMed 21189298.
Backbone
  Vector backbone: unknown
  Backbone manufacturer: Lim lab
  Vector type: Bacterial Expression, Synthetic Biology
Growth in bacteria
  Bacterial resistance: Ampicillin, 100 μg/mL
  Growth temperature: 37°C
  Growth strain: DH5alpha
  Copy number: High Copy
Gene/Insert 1
  Gene/Insert name: RhyB sRNA
  Species: E.coli
  Promoter: pLlac0-1
  Tag / fusion protein: RBS-mCherry (C terminal on insert)
  Cloning method: Unknown
  Sequencing primers: 5′ unknown; 3′ mCherry-R
Gene/Insert 2
  Gene/Insert name: RBS (st7)
  Species: Synthetic
  Promoter: pLtetO-1
  Tag / fusion protein: GFP (C terminal on insert)
  Cloning method: Unknown
  Sequencing primers: 5′ unknown; 3′ gfp-R
Terms and licenses: Academic/Nonprofit Terms; Industry Terms: Not Available to Industry
How to cite: pHL 1011 was a gift from Han Lim (Addgene plasmid # 52993 ; http://n2t.net/addgene:52993 ; RRID:Addgene_52993)
